>Addgene plasmid #235871 | pME_Cp_0_2-3_001_psbD_Promoter+5'UTR_Cr | addgene full sequence | sequence record 471467 | Addgene NGS Result
ACGCAAGGCGACAAGGTGCTGATGCCGCTGGCGATTCAGGTTCATCATGCCGTTTGTGATGGCTTCCATG
TCGGCAGAATGCTTAATGAATTACAACAGTACTGCGACGAGTGGCAGGGCGGGGCGTAATTTGATATCGA
GCTCGCTTGGACTCCTGTTGATAGATCCAGTAATGACCTCAGAACTCCATCTGGATTTGTTCAGAACGCT
CGGTTGCCGCCGGGCGTTTTTTATTGGTGAGAATCCAAGCCTCGAGCTGTCAGACCAAGTTTACTCATAT
ATACTTTAGATTGATTTAAAACTTCATTTTTAATTTAAAAGGATCTAGGTGAAGATCCTTTTTGATAATC
TCATGACCAAAATCCCTTAACGTGAGTTTTCGTTCCACTGAGCGTCAGACCCCGTAGAAAAGATCAAAGG
ATCTTCTTGAGATCCTTTTTTTCTGCGCGTAATCTGCTGCTTGCAAACAAAAAAACCACCGCTACCAGCG
GTGGTTTGTTTGCCGGATCAAGAGCTACCAACTCTTTTTCCGAAGGTAACTGGCTTCAGCAGAGCGCAGA
TACCAAATACTGTTCTTCTAGTGTAGCCGTAGTTAGGCCACCACTTCAAGAACTCTGTAGCACCGCCTAC
ATACCTCGCTCTGCTAATCCTGTTACCAGTGGCTGCTGCCAGTGGCGATAAGTCGTGTCTTACCGGGTTG
GACTCAAGACGATAGTTACCGGATAAGGCGCAGCGGTCGGGCTGAACGGGGGGTTCGTGCACACAGCCCA
GCTTGGAGCGAACGACCTACACCGAACTGAGATACCTACAGCGTGAGCTATGAGAAAGCGCCACGCTTCC
CGAAGGGAGAAAGGCGGACAGGTATCCGGTAAGCGGCAGGGTCGGAACAGGAGAGCGCACGAGGGAGCTT
CCAGGGGGAAACGCCTGGTATCTTTATAGTCCTGTCGGGTTTCGCCACCTCTGACTTGAGCGTCGATTTT
TGTGATGCTCGTCAGGGGGGCGGAGCCTGTGGAAAAACGCCAGCAACGCGGCCTTTTTACGGTTCCTGGC
CTTTTGCTGGCCTTTTGCTCACATGTTCTTTCCTGCGTTATCCCCTGATTCTGTGGATAACCGTATTACC
GCCTTTGAGTGAGCTGATACCGCTCGCCGCAGCCGAACGACCGAGCGCAGCGAGTCAGTGAGCGAGGAAG
CCTGCATAACGCGAAGTAATCTTTTCGGTTTTAAAGAAAAAGGGCAGGGTGGTGACACCTTGCCCTTTTT
TGCCGGACTGCAGCGGCCGCTACTAGTCGCGATGAGTGGTCTCACATTTGCGTGTATCTCCAAAATAAAA
AAACAACTCATCGTTACGTTAAATTTATTATTATTTAATTTTAATCATTGTGTATTTAATATTATAACTT
ATATAAAATAAAATTAAAAATAAGCATTTTTTACACACATATTTTTAAATAAATCTTTAAACGGGTTATA
TATAGTTATATATATGGGACTAGAACTGCTTTGTGCATAGTCATCACAATTATTATATTATAAACCATGA
ATAAAGGTTTTATTATTATGATATAAAAATGCATAAAATTTTTATAAATTTTGCAAGTAAAATATATAAT
TAGGAAAAAATTTAAAATTTAAAATGTTAGTCAAGTTTACAACTAATACTTTTAATTTTGTATTTTAAGT
ATTGGACATTTTTGTGGAATTAAATGTACCAAATATCCATTTAATTTCATATGAATCCTAAAAAAAATGT
TTACTTAAAGGGTGTCAATCTGTTACAATATTGATATACTATGACGCCAGTGACAATTGCCTGGCTCCCG
AGACCACTCATCGCTCTAGAAGCGGCCGCGAATTCCAGAAATCATCCTTAGCGAAAGCTAAGGATTTTTT
TTATCTGAAATTCTGCCTCGTGATACGCCTATTTTTATAGGTTAATGTCATGATAATAATGGTTTCTTAG
ACGTCAGGTGGCACTCGAGTTGATCGGGCACGTAAGAGGTTCCAACTTTCACCATAATGAAATAAGATCA
CTACCGGGCGTATTTTTTGAGTTATCGAGATTTTCAGGAGCTAAGGAAGCTAAAATGGAGAAAAAAATCA
CTGGATATACCACCGTTGATATATCCCAATGGCATCGTAAAGAACATTTTGAGGCATTTCAGTCAGTTGC
TCAATGTACCTATAACCAGACCGTTCAGCTGGATATTACGGCCTTTTTAAAGACCGTAAAGAAAAATAAG
CACAAGTTTTATCCGGCCTTTATTCACATTCTTGCCCGCCTGATGAATGCTCATCCGGAATTTCGTATGG
CAATGAAAGACGGTGAGCTGGTGATATGGGATAGTGTTCACCCTTGTTACACCGTTTTCCATGAGCAAAC
TGAAACGTTTTCATCACTCTGGAGTGAATACCACGACGATTTCCGGCAGTTTCTACACATATATTCGCAA
GATGTGGCGTGTTACGGTGAAAACCTGGCCTATTTCCCTAAAGGGTTTATTGAGAATATGTTTTTCGTAT
CAGCCAATCCCTGGGTGAGTTTCACCAGTTTTGATTTAAACGTGGCCAATATGGACAACTTCTTCGCCCC
CGTTTTCACCATGGGCAAATATTAT
Features (pLannotate 1.2.2; 8 found; start..end, strand, type, name):
    150..244     +  terminator     lambda t0 terminator: transcription terminator from phage lambda
    427..1015    +  rep_origin     ori: high-copy-number ColE1/pMB1/pBR322/pUC origin of replication
   1210..1267    -  terminator     his operon terminator: This putative transcriptin terminator from the E. coli his operon has a 2-bp deletion introduced during synthesis. Its efficiency has not been determined.
   1268..1287    -  misc_feature   BioBrick suffix: universal suffix for all parts
   1834..1855    -  misc_feature   BioBrick prefix: BioBrick prefix for parts that do not start with "ATG"
   1858..1901    +  terminator     bacterial terminator: putative bacterial transcription terminator
   1987..2084    +  promoter       cat promoter: promoter of the E. coli cat gene encoding chloramphenicol acetyltransferase
   2085..126     +  CDS            cat (across the origin): CAT_ECOLX - Experimental evidence at protein level: Swiss-Prot protein existence level 1. This enzyme is an effector of chloramphenicol resistance in bacteria. From Escherichia coli. This protein is used as a marker in many commonly used cloning vectors, such as pACYC184.
