[The description below was written by a language model from this plasmid's Addgene catalogue record and pLannotate feature annotations shown in this document.]
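Description:
pME_Cp_0_2-3_001_psbD_Promoter+5'UTR_Cr is a small (about 2.6 kb) synthetic-biology part plasmid that stores a single regulatory element: the promoter and 5' untranslated region of the Chlamydomonas reinhardtii psbD gene, a 514 bp insert. It belongs to a modular cloning toolkit for engineering the Chlamydomonas chloroplast. The name suggests a level 0 part occupying positions 2-3 of the assembly syntax, although the record does not spell out that nomenclature. The part was inserted into the pME_Cp_UAV_GFP backbone through BsaI sites that were destroyed during cloning, consistent with Golden Gate-style assembly. The backbone name implies that the insert replaced a GFP placeholder, and no GFP feature appears in the annotation.

The plasmid is propagated in E. coli from a high-copy ColE1/pUC-type origin. Selection is with chloramphenicol, through a cat (chloramphenicol acetyltransferase) gene driven by its own cat promoter. The insert itself is not annotated in the automated feature table, but it presumably lies in the roughly 550 bp gap between the BioBrick prefix and suffix sequences. That region is flanked by bacterial transcription terminators (a his operon terminator and a putative bacterial terminator), and a lambda t0 terminator follows the resistance gene. These terminators insulate the cloning site from read-through transcription in the bacterial host.

The plasmid carries no chloroplast selection marker, homology arms or coding sequence, so it is not a transformation vector in its own right. It serves as a donor of the psbD promoter and 5'UTR, to be combined with coding sequences, 3'UTRs and other parts into transcription units for transgene expression in the C. reinhardtii chloroplast.
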