Addgene plasmid #235871: pME_Cp_0_2-3_001_psbD_Promoter+5'UTR_Cr
Purpose: psbD promoter + 5'UTR Chlamydomonas reinhardtii
Depositing lab: Tobias Erb. Depositing organization: Max Planck Institute for Terrestrial Microbiology. Publication: A modular high-throughput approach for advancing synthetic biology in the chloroplast of Chlamydomonas. Inckemann RM, Chotel T, Burgis M, Brinkmann CK, Andreas L, Baumann J, Sharma P, Klose M, Barrett J, Ries F, Paczia N, Glatter T, Mackinder LCM, Willmund F, Erb TJ. Nat Plants. 2025 Nov;11(11):2332-2349. doi: 10.1038/s41477-025-02126-2. Epub 2025 Nov 3. PubMed 41184475.
Backbone
  Vector backbone: pME_Cp_UAV_GFP
  Backbone size w/o insert (bp): 2101
  Vector type: Synthetic Biology
Growth in bacteria
  Bacterial resistance: Chloramphenicol, 25 μg/mL
  Growth temperature: 37°C
  Growth strain: DH5alpha
  Copy number: High Copy
Gene/Insert
  Gene/Insert name: psbD promoter + 5'UTR
  Species: Chlamydomonas reinhardtii
  Insert size (bp): 514
  Cloning method: Restriction Enzyme; 5′ cloning site BsaI (destroyed during cloning); 3′ cloning site BsaI (destroyed during cloning)
  Sequencing primers: 5′ CGTATCACGAGGCAGAATTTC; 3′ CCTGCATAACGCGAAGTAATC
Terms and licenses: Academic/Nonprofit Terms; Industry Terms: Not Available to Industry
Depositor comments: Please visit https://doi.org/10.1101/2024.05.08.593163 for bioRxiv preprint.
How to cite: pME_Cp_0_2-3_001_psbD_Promoter+5'UTR_Cr was a gift from Tobias Erb (Addgene plasmid # 235871 ; http://n2t.net/addgene:235871 ; RRID:Addgene_235871)
